>Addgene plasmid #104002 | pEB2-mCherry-L | addgene full sequence | sequence record 200519 | Addgene NGS Result
CGAGGCCCTTTCGTCTTCACCACAGCTAACACCACGTCGTCCCTATCTGCTGCCCTAGGTCTATGAGTGG
TTGCTGGATAACTTTACGGGCATGCATAAGGCTCGTATGATATATTCAGGGAGACCACAACGGTTTCCCT
CTACAAATAATTTTGTTTAACTTTTCTAGATTTAAGAAGGAGATATACATATGAGTAAAGGAGAAGAAGA
TAACTTAGCTATCATTAAAGAGTTCATGCGCTTCAAAGTTCACATGGAGGGTTCTGTTAACGGTCACGAG
TTCGAGATCGAAGGCGAAGGCGAGGGCCGTCCGTATGAAGGCACCCAGACCGCCAAACTGAAAGTGACTA
AAGGCGGCCCGCTGCCTTTTGCGTGGGACATCCTGAGCCCGCAATTTATGTACGGTTCTAAAGCGTATGT
TAAACACCCAGCGGATATCCCGGACTATCTGAAGCTGTCTTTTCCGGAAGGTTTCAAGTGGGAACGCGTA
ATGAATTTTGAAGATGGTGGTGTCGTGACCGTCACTCAGGACTCCTCCCTGCAGGATGGCGAGTTCATCT
ATAAAGTTAAACTGCGTGGTACTAATTTTCCATCTGATGGCCCGGTGATGCAGAAAAAGACGATGGGTTG
GGAGGCGTCTAGCGAACGCATGTATCCGGAAGATGGTGCGCTGAAAGGCGAAATTAAACAGCGCCTGAAA
CTGAAAGATGGCGGCCATTATGACGCTGAAGTGAAAACCACGTACAAAGCCAAGAAACCTGTGCAGCTGC
CTGGCGCGTACAATGTGAATATTAAACTGGACATCACCTCTCATAATGAAGATTATACGATCGTAGAGCA
ATATGAGCGCGCGGAGGGTCGTCATTCTACCGGTGGCATGGATGAACTATACAAATAAATGTCCAGACCT
GCAGGCATGCAAGCTCTAGAGGCATCAAATAAAACGAAAGGCTCAGTCGAAAGACTGGGCCTTTCGTTTT
ATCTGTTGAAATGCACCAAAAACTCGTAAAAGCTCTGATGTATCTATCTTTTTTACACCGTTTTCATCTG
TGCATATGGACAGTTTTCCCTTTGATATCTAACGGTGAACAGTTGTTCTACTTTTGTTTGTTAGTCTTGA
TGCTTCACTGATAGATACAAGAGCCATAAGAACCTCAGATCCTTCCGTATTTAGCCAGTATGTTCTCTAG
TGTGGTTCGTTGTTTTTGCGTGAGCCATGAGAACGAACCATTGAGATCATGCTTACTTTGCATGTCACTC
AAAAATTTTGCCTCAAAACTGGTGAGCTGAATTTTTGCAGTTAAAGCATCGTGTAGTGTTTTTCTTAGTC
CGTTACGTAGGTAGGAATCTGATGTAATGGTTGTTGGTATTTTGTCACCATTCATTTTTATCTGGTTGTT
CTCAAGTTCGGTTACGAGATCCATTTGTCTATCTAGTTCAACTTGGAAAATCAACGTATCAGTCGGGCGG
CCTCGCTTATCAACCACCAATTTCATATTGCTGTAAGTGTTTAAATCTTTACTTATTGGTTTCAAAACCC
ATTGGTTAAGCCTTTTAAACTCATGGTAGTTATTTTCAAGCATTAACATGAACTTAAATTCATCAAGGCT
AATCTCTATATTTGCCTTGTGAGTTTTCTTTTGTGTTAGTTCTTTTAATAACCACTCATAAATCCTCATA
GAGTATTTGTTTTCAAAAGACTTAACATGTTCCAGATTATATTTTATGAATTTTTTTAACTGGAAAAGAT
AAGGCAATATCTCTTCACTAAAAACTAATTCTAATTTTTCGCTTGAGAACTTGGCATAGTTTGTCCACTG
GAAAATCTCAAAGCCTTTAACCAAAGGATTCCTGATTTCCACAGTTCTCGTCATCAGCTCTCTGGTTGCT
TTAGCTAATACACCATAAGCATTTTCCCTACTGATGTTCATCATCTGAGCGTATTGGTTATAAGTGAACG
ATACCGTCCGTTCTTTCCTTGTAGGGTTTTCAATCGTGGGGTTGAGTAGTGCCACACAGCATAAAATTAG
CTTGGTTTCATGCTCCGTTAAGTCATAGCGACTAATCGCTAGTTCATTTGCTTTGAAAACAACTAATTCA
GACATACATCTCAATTGGTCTAGGTGATTTTAATCACTATACCAATTGAGATGGGCTAGTCAATGATAAT
TACTAGTCCTTTTCCTTTGAGTTGTGGGTATCTGTAAATTCTGCTAGACCTTTGCTGGAAAACTTGTAAA
TTCTGCTAGACCCTCTGTAAATTCCGCTAGACCTTTGTGTGTTTTTTTTGTTTATATTCAAGTGGTTATA
ATTTATAGAATAAAGAAAGAATAAAAAAAGATAAAAAGAATAGATCCCAGCCCTGTGTATAACTCACTAC
TTTAGTCAGTTCCGCAGTATTACAAAAGGATGTCGCAAACGCTGTTTGCTCCTCTACAAAACAGACCTTA
AAACCCTAAAGGCTTAAGTAGCACCCTCGCAAGCTCGGGCAAATCGCTGAATATTCCTTTTGTCTCCGAC
CATCAGGCACCTGAGTCGCTGTCTTTTTCGTGACATTCAGTTCGCTGCGCTCACGGCTCTGGCAGTGAAT
GGGGGTAAATGGCACTACAGGCGCCTTTTATGGATTCATGCAAGGAAACTACCCATAATACAAGAAAAGC
CCGTCACGGGCTTCTCAGGGCGTTTTATGGCGGGTCTGCTATGTGGTGCTATCTGACTTTTTGCTGTTCA
GCAGTTCCTGCCCTCTGATTTTCCAGTCTGACCACTTCGGATTATCCCGTGACAGGTCATTCAGACTGGC
TAATGCACCCAGTAAGGCAGCGGTATCATCAACAGGCTTACCCGTCTTACTGTCAACCAGACCCGCCAGG
ATTCTCATGCATAAAAAACGCCCGGCGGCAACCGAGCGTTCTGAATTAATTAATCATCGCGACTGCAGAG
ATCCCAGAGTCCTTATTAGAAGAACTCGTCAAGAAGGCGATAGAAGGCGATGCGCTGCGAATCGGGAGCG
GCGATACCGTAAAGCACGAGGAAGCGGTCAGCCCATTCGCCGCCAAGCTCTTCAGCAATATCACGGGTAG
CCAACGCTATGTCCTGATAGCGGTCCGCCACACCCAGCCGGCCACAGTCGATGAATCCAGAAAAGCGGCC
ATTTTCCACCATGATATTCGGCAAGCAGGCATCGCCATGGGTCACGACGAGATCCTCGCCGTCGGGCATG
CGCGCCTTGAGCCTGGCGAACAGTTCGGCTGGCGCGAGCCCCTGATGCTCTTCGTCCAGATCATCCTGAT
CGACAAGACCGGCTTCCATCCGAGTACGTGCTCGCTCGATGCGATGTTTCGCTTGGTGGTCGAATGGGCA
GGTAGCCGGATCAAGCGTATGCAGCCGCCGCATTGCATCAGCCATGATGGATACTTTCTCGGCAGGAGCA
AGGTGAGATGACAGGAGATCCTGCCCCGGCACTTCGCCCAATAGCAGCCAGTCCCTTCCCGCTTCAGTGA
CAACGTCGAGCACAGCTGCGCAAGGAACGCCCGTCGTGGCCAGCCACGATAGCCGCGCTGCCTCGTCCTG
CAGTTCATTCAGGGCACCGGACAGGTCGGTCTTGACAAAAAGAACCGGGCGCCCCTGCGCTGACAGCCGG
AACACGGCGGCATCAGAGCAGCCGATTGTCTGTTGTGCCCAGTCATAGCCGAATAGCCTCTCCACCCAAG
CGGCCGGAGAACCTGCGTGCAATCCATCTTGTTCAATCATGCGAAACGATCCTCATCCTGTCTCTTGATC
AGATCTTGATCCCCTGCGCCATCAGATCCTTGGCGGCAAGAAAGCCATCCAGTTTACTTTGCAGGGCTTC
CCAACCTTACCAGAGGGCGCCCCAGCTGGCAATTCCGACGTCTAAGAAACCATTATTATCATGACATTAA
CCTATAAAAATAGGCGTATCA
Features (pLannotate 1.2.2; 8 found; start..end, strand, type, name):
    194..895     +  CDS            mCherry: mCherry is a basic (constitutively fluorescent) red fluorescent protein published in 2004, derived from Discosoma sp.. It is reported to be a very rapidly-maturing monomer with low acid sensitivity.
    906..925     +  misc_feature   MCS (fragment): pUC18/19 multiple cloning site
    936..982     +  terminator     rrnB T1 terminator: transcription terminator T1 from the E. coli rrnB gene
   1155..2105    -  CDS            Rep101: RepA protein needed for replication with the pSC101 origin; rep101
   2153..2375    -  rep_origin     pSC101 ori: low-copy replication origin that requires the Rep101 protein
   2881..2915    -  terminator     lambda t0 terminator: minimal transcription terminator from phage lambda (Scholtissek and Grosse, 1987)
   2959..3750    -  CDS            neo: KKA2_KLEPN - Also known as kan, nptII. Experimental evidence at protein level: Swiss-Prot protein existence level 1. Resistance to kanamycin, neomycin, paromomycin, ribostamycin, butirosin and gentamicin B. From Klebsiella pneumoniae.
   3782..3901    -  CDS            tnpA (fragment): TN5P_ECOLX - Also known as tnp. Experimental evidence at protein level: Swiss-Prot protein existence level 1. Mediates transposition of transposon Tn5 by a 'cut and paste' mechanism. First, the monomeric transposase binds the 19 bp inverted DNA repeats flanking the transposon. Then, dimerization of the DNA- bound transposase creates a synaptic DNA complex. After nicking of the first DNA strand, excision of the transposon proceeds through a series of intermediates. The transposase then mediates the insertion of the transposon at a new site by strand transfer. The activity of the wild- type tran
