[The description below was written by a language model from this plasmid's Addgene catalogue record and pLannotate feature annotations shown in this document.]
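Description:
pEB2-mCherry-L is a low-copy bacterial expression plasmid of roughly 3.9 kb, built on the pEB2 backbone and designed to express a red fluorescent protein in Escherichia coli; the recorded growth strain is the wild-type K-12 strain MG1655. Replication depends on the pSC101 origin together with its cognate Rep101 (RepA) initiator protein, which keeps the plasmid at a low copy number. Selection is by kanamycin, conferred by a neo/nptII aminoglycoside phosphotransferase gene derived from Tn5. A short annotated fragment of the Tn5 transposase next to it appears to be residual sequence carried along with the marker rather than a functional element. A lambda t0 terminator lies downstream of the resistance gene.

The payload is a 708 bp synthetic open reading frame encoding mCherry-L, a monomeric DsRed-derived red fluorescent protein that carries the extensive set of substitutions listed in the record relative to DsRed, along with modified N- and C-terminal ends. The catalogue entry names proC as the promoter, generally known as a constitutive E. coli promoter, although the feature table does not annotate it; it presumably occupies the unannotated region upstream of the coding sequence. The reporter is followed by a remnant of a pUC-type multiple cloning site and the rrnB T1 terminator, which insulates the expression unit from the replication module. The insert was introduced by Gibson assembly. The plasmid belongs to a collection made to characterise fluorescent protein maturation times systematically in living cells, where a shared low-copy backbone and promoter allow different fluorescent proteins to be compared under equivalent expression conditions.
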