Addgene plasmid #104002: pEB2-mCherry-L
Purpose: Plasmid encoding mCherry-L
Depositing lab: Philippe Cluzel. Depositing organization: Harvard University. Publication: Systematic characterization of maturation time of fluorescent proteins in living cells. Balleza E, Kim JM, Cluzel P. Nat Methods. 2018 Jan;15(1):47-51. doi: 10.1038/nmeth.4509. Epub 2017 Nov 20. PubMed 29320486.
Backbone
  Vector backbone: pEB2
  Backbone size w/o insert (bp): 3224
  Total vector size (bp): 3932
  Modifications to backbone: See "Notes On Plasmids In This Collection"
  Vector type: Bacterial Expression ; Low copy
Growth in bacteria
  Bacterial resistance: Kanamycin, 50 μg/mL
  Growth temperature: 37°C
  Growth strain: MG1655
  Copy number: Low Copy
Gene/Insert
  Gene/Insert name: mCherry-L
  Species: Synthetic
  Insert size (bp): 708
  Mutation: Mutations relative to DsRed (MSKGEE DNLA IIKEF… V7I, R17H, T21S, H41T, N42Q, V44A, Q66M, V71A, K83L, C117E, F124L, I125R, V127T, T147S, L150M, R153E, V156A, H162K, K163Q, A164R, L174D, V175A, F177V, S179T, I180T, M182K, Y192A, Y194N, D196N, S197I, T217A, H222S, L223T, F224G … EGRHSTG GMDELYK)
  Promoter: proC
  Cloning method: Gibson Cloning
  Sequencing primers: 5′ GCGTATCACGAGGCCCTTTC; 3′ AAAGGGAAAACTGTCCATATGCAC
Terms and licenses: Academic/Nonprofit Terms; Industry Terms: Not Available to Industry
Depositor comments: This FP derives from DsRed. Please see "Notes On Plasmids In This Collection" document for further details and references.
How to cite: pEB2-mCherry-L was a gift from Philippe Cluzel (Addgene plasmid # 104002 ; http://n2t.net/addgene:104002 ; RRID:Addgene_104002)
